Addgene plasmid #176305: pUb PspCas13b + PspCas13b guide RNA
Purpose: Expresses PspCas13b and its associated guide RNA in Drosophila cells
Depositing lab: Jeremy Wilusz. Depositing organization: University of Pennsylvania. Publication: CRISPR/Cas13 effectors have differing extents of off-target effects that limit their utility in eukaryotic cells. Ai Y, Liang D, Wilusz JE. Nucleic Acids Res. 2022 Mar 4. pii: 6542487. doi: 10.1093/nar/gkac159. PubMed 35244715.
Backbone
  Vector backbone: pUb-3xFLAG-MCS
  Total vector size (bp): 8464
  Vector type: Insect Expression
Growth in bacteria
  Bacterial resistance: Ampicillin, 100 μg/mL
  Growth temperature: 37°C
  Growth strain: DH5alpha
  Copy number: Unknown
Gene/Insert
  Gene/Insert name: PspCas13b
  Mutation: E113K, N265S- please depositor comments
  Promoter: Ubi-p63e
  Tag / fusion protein: HA tag (C terminal on insert)
  Cloning method: Restriction Enzyme; 5′ cloning site SalI (not destroyed); 3′ cloning site MluI (not destroyed)
  Sequencing primers: 5′ ATGACAATACAAACTAAGATTTAGTCAG
Terms and licenses: Academic/Nonprofit Terms; Industry Terms: Not Available to Industry
Depositor comments: Depositor confirms E113K, N265S mutations in PspCas13b does not affect plasmid function.
How to cite: pUb PspCas13b + PspCas13b guide RNA was a gift from Jeremy Wilusz (Addgene plasmid # 176305 ; http://n2t.net/addgene:176305 ; RRID:Addgene_176305)
