[The description below was written by a language model from this plasmid's Addgene catalogue record and pLannotate feature annotations shown in this document.]
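Description:
pUb PspCas13b + PspCas13b guide RNA is an 8,464 bp insect expression plasmid built on the pUb-3xFLAG-MCS backbone. It delivers both components of a Cas13b RNA-targeting system to Drosophila cells from a single vector. In E. coli it is maintained through a high-copy ColE1/pUC-type origin and selected with ampicillin via the β-lactamase gene and its native promoter. Remnants of the lac regulatory region (a lacI fragment, CAP binding site, lac promoter and operator) are carried over from the cloning backbone and have no stated role in the design.

The main insert is PspCas13b, an RNA-guided, RNA-cleaving CRISPR effector, cloned between SalI and MluI sites and driven by the Drosophila Ubi-p63e (ubiquitin) promoter for constitutive expression. The protein carries a C-terminal HA epitope tag, which the annotation picks up as a short HA fragment just upstream of the OpIE-2 baculovirus polyadenylation signal that terminates the transcript. The automated feature table does not annotate the Ubi-p63e promoter or the Cas13b coding sequence, which presumably occupy the large unannotated span between the lac elements and the HA tag. The coding sequence contains E113K and N265S substitutions, which the depositor states do not affect plasmid function.

Downstream, a Drosophila U6-2 RNA polymerase III promoter drives the PspCas13b guide RNA cassette. The record does not state a spacer sequence or target. The short RSF ori, TEF1 promoter and bom fragments nearby are probably incidental matches rather than functional parts. The plasmid comes from work comparing the off-target effects of different Cas13 effectors in eukaryotic cells, and it is suited to transcript knockdown experiments in Drosophila cell culture.
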