Features (pLannotate 1.2.2; 13 found; start..end, strand, type, name):
    103..207     +  promoter       AmpR promoter: bla
    208..1068    +  CDS            AmpR: β-lactamase; bla; confers resistance to ampicillin, carbenicillin, and related antibiotics
   1239..1827    +  rep_origin     ori: high-copy-number ColE1/pMB1/pBR322/pUC origin of replication
   2010..2102    +  CDS            lacI (fragment): lac repressor; lacI; The lac repressor binds to the lac operator to inhibit transcription in E. coli. This inhibition can be relieved by adding lactose or isopropyl-β-D-thiogalactopyranoside (IPTG).
   2115..2136    +  protein_bind   CAP binding site: CAP binding activates transcription in the presence of cAMP. E. coli catabolite activator protein
   2151..2181    +  promoter       lac promoter: promoter for the E. coli lac operon
   2189..2205    +  protein_bind   lac operator: The lac repressor binds to the lac operator to inhibit transcription in E. coli. This inhibition can be relieved by adding lactose or isopropyl-β-D-thiogalactopyranoside (IPTG). lac repressor encoded by lacI
   7623..7639    +  CDS            3xHA (fragment): three tandem HA epitope tags
   7697..7826    +  polyA_signal   OpIE-2 poly(A) signal: immediate-early gene 2 from the Orgyia pseudotsugata multicapsid nucleopolyhedrovirus; baculovirus polyadenylation signal
   7835..7902    -  rep_origin     RSF ori (fragment): Plasmids containing the RSF 1030 origin of replication can be propagated in E. coli cells that contain additional plasmids with compatible origins.
   7909..8308    +  promoter       dU6-2 promoter: RNA polymerase III promoter for Drosophila U6-2 snRNA (Das et al., 1987)
   8367..8383    +  promoter       TEF1 promoter (fragment): S. cerevisiae TEF1; promoter for EF-1α
   8384..8435    -  misc_feature   bom (fragment): basis of mobility region from pBR322
>Addgene plasmid #176305 | pUb PspCas13b + PspCas13b guide RNA | addgene full sequence | sequence record 349455 | Addgene NGS Result
GCCCTGACGGGCTTGTCTGCTCCCGGCATCCGCTTACAGACAAGCTGTGTCATGATAATAATGGTTTCTT
AGACGTCAGGTGGCACTTTTCGGGGAAATGTGCGCGGAACCCCTATTTGTTTATTTTTCTAAATACATTC
AAATATGTATCCGCTCATGAGACAATAACCCTGATAAATGCTTCAATAATATTGAAAAAGGAAGAGTATG
AGTATTCAACATTTCCGTGTCGCCCTTATTCCCTTTTTTGCGGCATTTTGCCTTCCTGTTTTTGCTCACC
CAGAAACGCTGGTGAAAGTAAAAGATGCTGAAGATCAGTTGGGTGCACGAGTGGGTTACATCGAACTGGA
TCTCAACAGCGGTAAGATCCTTGAGAGTTTTCGCCCCGAAGAACGTTTTCCAATGATGAGCACTTTTAAA
GTTCTGCTATGTGGCGCGGTATTATCCCGTATTGACGCCGGGCAAGAGCAACTCGGTCGCCGCATACACT
ATTCTCAGAATGACTTGGTTGAGTACTCACCAGTCACAGAAAAGCATCTTACGGATGGCATGACAGTAAG
AGAATTATGCAGTGCTGCCATAACCATGAGTGATAACACTGCGGCCAACTTACTTCTGACAACGATCGGA
GGACCGAAGGAGCTAACCGCTTTTTTGCACAACATGGGGGATCATGTAACTCGCCTTGATCGTTGGGAAC
CGGAGCTGAATGAAGCCATACCAAACGACGAGCGTGACACCACGATGCCTGTAGCAATGGCAACAACGTT
GCGCAAACTATTAACTGGCGAACTACTTACTCTAGCTTCCCGGCAACAATTAATAGACTGGATGGAGGCG
GATAAAGTTGCAGGACCACTTCTGCGCTCGGCCCTTCCGGCTGGCTGGTTTATTGCTGATAAATCTGGAG
CCGGTGAGCGTGGGTCTCGCGGTATCATTGCAGCACTGGGGCCAGATGGTAAGCCCTCCCGTATCGTAGT
TATCTACACGACGGGGAGTCAGGCAACTATGGATGAACGAAATAGACAGATCGCTGAGATAGGTGCCTCA
CTGATTAAGCATTGGTAACTGTCAGACCAAGTTTACTCATATATACTTTAGATTGATTTAAAACTTCATT
TTTAATTTAAAAGGATCTAGGTGAAGATCCTTTTTGATAATCTCATGACCAAAATCCCTTAACGTGAGTT
TTCGTTCCACTGAGCGTCAGACCCCGTAGAAAAGATCAAAGGATCTTCTTGAGATCCTTTTTTTCTGCGC
GTAATCTGCTGCTTGCAAACAAAAAAACCACCGCTACCAGCGGTGGTTTGTTTGCCGGATCAAGAGCTAC
CAACTCTTTTTCCGAAGGTAACTGGCTTCAGCAGAGCGCAGATACCAAATACTGTTCTTCTAGTGTAGCC
GTAGTTAGGCCACCACTTCAAGAACTCTGTAGCACCGCCTACATACCTCGCTCTGCTAATCCTGTTACCA
GTGGCTGCTGCCAGTGGCGATAAGTCGTGTCTTACCGGGTTGGACTCAAGACGATAGTTACCGGATAAGG
CGCAGCGGTCGGGCTGAACGGGGGGTTCGTGCACACAGCCCAGCTTGGAGCGAACGACCTACACCGAACT
GAGATACCTACAGCGTGAGCTATGAGAAAGCGCCACGCTTCCCGAAGGGAGAAAGGCGGACAGGTATCCG
GTAAGCGGCAGGGTCGGAACAGGAGAGCGCACGAGGGAGCTTCCAGGGGGAAACGCCTGGTATCTTTATA
GTCCTGTCGGGTTTCGCCACCTCTGACTTGAGCGTCGATTTTTGTGATGCTCGTCAGGGGGGCGGAGCCT
ATGGAAAAACGCCAGCAACGCGGCCTTTTTACGGTTCCTGGCCTTTTGCTGGCCTTTTGCTCACATGTTC
TTTCCTGCGTTATCCCCTGATTCTGTGGATAACCGTATTACCGCCTTTGAGTGAGCTGATACCGCTCGCC
GCAGCCGAACGACCGAGCGCAGCGAGTCAGTGAGCGAGGAAGCGGAAGAGCGCCCAATACGCAAACCGCC
TCTCCCCGCGCGTTGGCCGATTCATTAATGCAGCTGGCACGACAGGTTTCCCGACTGGAAAGCGGGCAGT
GAGCGCAACGCAATTAATGTGAGTTAGCTCACTCATTAGGCACCCCAGGCTTTACACTTTATGCTTCCGG
CTCGTATGTTGTGTGGAATTGTGAGCGGATAACAATTTCACACAGGAAACAGCTATGACCATGATTACGC
CAAGCTTTGTCGCCGGAACGCAGCGACAGAGATTCCAATGTGTCCGTATCTTTCAGGCTTTTGCCCTTCA
GTTCCAGACGAAGCGACTGGCGATTCGCGTGTGGGGTCTGCTTCAGGGTCTTGTGAATTAGGGCGCGCAG
ATCGCCGATGGGCGTGGCGCCGGAGGGCACCTTCACCTTGCCGTACGGCTTGCTGTTCTTCGCGTTCAAA
ATCTCCAGCTCCATTTTGCTTTCGGTGCGCTTGCAATCAGTACTGTCCAAAATCGAAAATCGCCGAACCG
TAGTGTGACCGTGCGGGGCTCTGCGAAAATAAACTTTTTTAGGTATATGGCCACACACGGGGAAAGCACA
GTGGATTATATGTTTTAATATTATAATATGCAGGTTTTCATTACTTATCCAGATGTAAGCCCACTTAAAG
CGATTTAACAATTATTTGCCGAAAGAGTATAAACAAATTTCACTTAAAAATGGATTAAGAAAAGCTAGCT
TGTGTAAGATTATGCGCAGCGTTGCCAGATAGCTCCATTTAAAACACTTCAAAAACAATAAGTTTTGAAA
ATATATACATAAATAGCAGTCGTTGCCGCAACGCTCAACACATCACACTTTTAAAACACCCTTTACCTAC
ACAGAATTACTTTTTAAATTTCCAGTCAAGCTGCGAGTTTCAAAATTATAGCCGGTAGAGAAGACAGTGC
TATTTCAAAAGCAAACTAACAAGGGTCTTAAATTCCAAAACACCAATCCTAACAAGCCTTGGACTTTTGT
AAGTTTAGATCAAAGGTGGCATTGCATTCAATGTCATGGTAAGAAGTAGGTCGTCTAGGTAGAAATCCTC
ATTCAGCCGGTCAAGTCAGTACGAGAAAGGTCTCAATTTGAAATTGTCTTAAAAATATTTTATTGTTTTG
TACTGTGGTGAGTTTAAACGAAAAACACAAAAAAAAAGTGATACACAGAAATCATAAAAAATTTTAATAC
AAGGTATTCGTACGTATCAAAAACATTTCGGCACAATTTTTTTTCTCTGTACTAAAGTGTTACGAACACT
ACGGTATTTTTTAGTGATTTTCAACGGACACCGAAGGTATATAAACAGCGTTCGCGAACGGTCGCCTTCA
AAACCAATTGACATTTGCAGCAGCAAGTACAAGTAGAAAGTAAAGCGCAATCAGCGAAAAATTTATACTT
AATTGTTGGTGATTAAAGTACAATTAAAAGAACATTCTCGAAAGTCACAAGAAACGTAAGTTTTTAACTC
GCTGTTACCAATTAGTAATAAGAGCAACAAGACGTTGAGTAATTTCAAGAAAAACTGCATTTCAAGGTCT
TTGTTCGGCCATTTTTTTTTATTCAACGCTCTACGTAATTACAAAATAAGAAATTGGCAGCCACGCATCT
TGTTTTCCCAATGAATTGGCATCAAAACGCAAACAAATCTATAAATAAAACTTGCGTGTTGATTTTCGCC
AAGATTTATTGGCAAATTGTGAAATTCGCAGTGACGCATTTGAAAATTCGAGAAATCACGAACGCACTCG
ATCGAGCATTTGTGTGCATGTTATTAGTTAGTTGTTTAGTTAATTGAAGTATTTTACCAACGAAATCCAC
TTATTTTTAGCTGAAATAGAGTAGGTTGCTTAAACAAAGCCACGTCTGAAAATTTCTTATTGCTTGTAGT
TGTGACGTCACCATATACACACAAAATAATGTGTATGCATGCATTTCAGCTGTGTATATATACATGCACA
CACTCGCAACACGAAAACGATGACGAAGCAACGGAACAAAGGTTTCTCAACTACCCTTTGTTCCCTGTTT
CTTCGCTTTCCTTTGTTCCAATATTCGTAGAGGGTTAATAGGGGTTTCTCAACAAAGTTGGCGTCGATAA
ATAAGTTTCCCATTTTTATTCCCCAGCCAGGAAGTTAGTTTCAATAGTTTTGTAATTTCAACGAAACTCA
TTTGATTTCGTACTAATTTTCCACATCTCTATTTTCTGCCCGCAGAATAATCCAAACTGCAGGTCGACAA
GACCATGGATTACAAAGACGATGACGATAAGGTTAACGGTACCGAGCTCCCCGGGTTAATTAAAGGTGGA
TCTAACATCCCCGCTCTGGTGGAAAACCAGAAGAAGTACTTTGGCACCTACAGCGTGATGGCCATGCTGA
ACGCTCAGACCGTGCTGGACCACATCCAGAAGGTGGCCGATATTGAGGGCGAGCAGAACGAGAACAACGA
GAATCTGTGGTTTCACCCCGTGATGAGCCACCTGTACAACGCCAAGAACGGCTACGACAAGCAGCCCGAG
AAAACCATGTTCATCATCGAGCGGCTGCAGAGCTACTTCCCATTCCTGAAGATCATGGCCAAGAACCAGA
GAGAGTACAGCAACGGCAAGTACAAGCAGAACCGCGTGGAAGTGAACAGCAACGACATCTTCGAGGTGCT
GAAGCGCGCCTTCGGCGTGCTGAAGATGTACAGGGACCTGACCAACCACTACAAGACCTACGAGGAAAAG
CTGAACGACGGCTGCGAGTTCCTGACCAGCACAGAGCAACCTCTGAGCGGCATGATCAACAACTACTACA
CAGTGGCCCTGCGGAACATGAACGAGAGATACGGCTACAAGACAGAGGACCTGGCCTTCATCCAGGACAA
GCGGTTCAAGTTCGTGAAGGACGCCTACGGCAAGAAAAAGTCCCAAGTGAATACCGGATTCTTCCTGAGC
CTGCAGGACTACAACGGCGACACACAGAAGAAGCTGCACCTGAGCGGAGTGGGAATCGCCCTGCTGATCT
GCCTGTTCCTGGACAAGCAGTACATCAGCATCTTTCTGAGCAGGCTGCCCATCTTCTCCAGCTACAATGC
CCAGAGCGAGGAACGGCGGATCATCATCAGATCCTTCGGCATCAACAGCATCAAGCTGCCCAAGGACCGG
ATCCACAGCGAGAAGTCCAACAAGAGCGTGGCCATGGATATGCTCAACGAAGTGAAGCGGTGCCCCGACG
AGCTGTTCACAACACTGTCTGCCGAGAAGCAGTCCCGGTTCAGAATCATCAGCGACGACCACAATGAAGT
GCTGATGAAGCGGAGCAGCGACAGATTCGTGCCTCTGCTGCTGCAGTATATCGATTACGGCAAGCTGTTC
GACCACATCAGGTTCCACGTGAACATGGGCAAGCTGAGATACCTGCTGAAGGCCGACAAGACCTGCATCG
ACGGCCAGACCAGAGTCAGAGTGATCGAGCAGCCCCTGAACGGCTTCGGCAGACTGGAAGAGGCCGAGAC
AATGCGGAAGCAAGAGAACGGCACCTTCGGCAACAGCGGCATCCGGATCAGAGACTTCGAGAACATGAAG
CGGGACGACGCCAATCCTGCCAACTATCCCTACATCGTGGACACCTACACACACTACATCCTGGAAAACA
ACAAGGTCGAGATGTTTATCAACGACAAAGAGGACAGCGCCCCACTGCTGCCCGTGATCGAGGATGATAG
ATACGTGGTCAAGACAATCCCCAGCTGCCGGATGAGCACCCTGGAAATTCCAGCCATGGCCTTCCACATG
TTTCTGTTCGGCAGCAAGAAAACCGAGAAGCTGATCGTGGACGTGCACAACCGGTACAAGAGACTGTTCC
AGGCCATGCAGAAAGAAGAAGTGACCGCCGAGAATATCGCCAGCTTCGGAATCGCCGAGAGCGACCTGCC
TCAGAAGATCCTGGATCTGATCAGCGGCAATGCCCACGGCAAGGATGTGGACGCCTTCATCAGACTGACC
GTGGACGACATGCTGACCGACACCGAGCGGAGAATCAAGAGATTCAAGGACGACCGGAAGTCCATTCGGA
GCGCCGACAACAAGATGGGAAAGAGAGGCTTCAAGCAGATCTCCACAGGCAAGCTGGCCGACTTCCTGGC
CAAGGACATCGTGCTGTTTCAGCCCAGCGTGAACGATGGCGAGAACAAGATCACCGGCCTGAACTACCGG
ATCATGCAGAGCGCCATTGCCGTGTACGATAGCGGCGACGATTACGAGGCCAAGCAGCAGTTCAAGCTGA
TGTTCGAGAAGGCCCGGCTGATCGGCAAGGGCACAACAGAGCCTCATCCATTTCTGTACAAGGTGTTCGC
CCGCAGCATCCCCGCCAATGCCGTCGAGTTCTACGAGCGCTACCTGATCGAGCGGAAGTTCTACCTGACC
GGCCTGTCCAACGAGATCAAGAAAGGCAACAGAGTGGATGTGCCCTTCATCCGGCGGGACCAGAACAAGT
GGAAAACACCCGCCATGAAGACCCTGGGCAGAATCTACAGCGAGGATCTGCCCGTGGAACTGCCCAGACA
GATGTTCGACAATGAGATCAAGTCCCACCTGAAGTCCCTGCCACAGATGGAAGGCATCGACTTCAACAAT
GCCAACGTGACCTATCTGATCGCCGAGTACATGAAGAGAGTGCTGGACGACGACTTCCAGACCTTCTACC
AGTGGAACCGCAACTACCGGTACATGGACATGCTTAAGGGCGAGTACGACAGAAAGGGCTCCCTGCAGCA
CTGCTTCACCAGCGTGGAAGAGAGAGAAGGCCTCTGGAAAGAGCGGGCCTCCAGAACAGAGCGGTACAGA
AAGCAGGCCAGCAACAAGATCCGCAGCAACCGGCAGATGAGAAACGCCAGCAGCGAAGAGATCGAGACAA
TCCTGGATAAGCGGCTGAGCAACAGCCGGAACGAGTACCAGAAAAGCGAGAAAGTGATCCGGCGCTACAG
AGTGCAGGATGCCCTGCTGTTTCTGCTGGCCAAAAAGACCCTGACCGAACTGGCCGATTTCGACGGCGAG
AGGTTCAAACTGAAAGAAATCATGCCCGACGCCGAGAAGGGAATCCTGAGCGAGATCATGCCCATGAGCT
TCACCTTCGAGAAAGGCGGCAAGAAGTACACCATCACCAGCGAGGGCATGAAGCTAAAGAACTACGGCGA
CTTCTTTGTGCTGGCTAGCGACAAGAGGATCGGCAACCTGCTGGAACTCGTGGGCAGCGACATCGTGTCC
AAAGAGGATATCATGGAAGAGTTCAACAAATACGACCAGTGCAGGCCCGAGATCAGCTCCATCGTGTTCA
ACCTGGAAAAGTGGGCCTTCGACACATACCCCGAGCTGTCTGCCAGAGTGGACCGGGAAGAGAAGGTGGA
CTTCAAGAGCATCCTGAAAATCCTGCTGAACAACAAGAACATCAACAAAGAGCAGAGCGACATCCTGCGG
AAGATCCGGAACGCCTTCGATCACAACAATTACCCCGACAAAGGCGTGGTGGAAATCAAGGCCCTGCCTG
AGATCGCCATGAGCATCAAGAAGGCCTTTGGGGAGTACGCCATCATGAAGGGAAGTGGCTACCCCTACGA
CGTGCCTGACTACGCCTGAACGCGTACCGGTCATCATCACCATCACCATTGAGTTTATCTGACTAAATCT
TAGTTTGTATTGTCATGTTTTAATACAATATGTTATGTTTAAATATGTTTTTAATAAATTTTATAAAATA
ATTTCAACTTTTATTGTAACAACATTGTCCATTTACACACTCCTTTCAAGCGCGTGGGATCGATGCTCAC
TCAAAGGCGGTAATACGGTTATCCACAGAATCAGGGGATAACGCAGGAAAGAACATGTGAGCCATATGGT
TCGACTTGCAGCCTGAAATACGGCACGAGTAGGAAAAGCCGAGTCAAATGCCGAATGCAGAGTCTCATTA
CAGCACAATCAACTCAAGAAAAACTCGACACTTTTTTACCATTTGCACTTAAATCCTTTTTTATTCGTTA
TGTATACTTTTTTTGGTCCCTAACCAAAACAAAACCAAACTCTCTTAGTCGTGCCTCTATATTTAAAACT
ATCAATTTATTATAGTCAATAGATCGAACTGTGTTTTCAACAAACGAACAATAGGACACTTTGATTCTAA
AGGAAATTTTGAAAATCTTAAGCAGAGGGTTCTTAAGACCATTTGCCAATTCTTATAATTCTCAACTGCT
CTTTCCTGATGTTGATCATTTATATAGGTATGTTTTCCTCAATACTTCGGAGACGGTTGTATTTGTAGTT
GTACGTCTCAGTTGTGGAAGGTCCAGTTTTGAGGGGCTATTACAACTTTTTTTCATATGGTGCACTCTCA
GTACAATCTGCTCTGATGCCGCATAGTTAAGCCAGCCCCGACACCCGCCAACACCCGCTGACGC
